Addgene plasmid #178682: A1-LCD-10G+10S
Purpose: Bacterial expression of N-terminally 6His tagged A1-LCD with ten Gly residues replaced with Ser (LCD: low-complexity domain, aa 186-320)
Depositing lab: Tanja Mittag. Depositing organization: St. Jude Children's Research Hospital. Publication: Deciphering how naturally occurring sequence features impact the phase behaviours of disordered prion-like domains. Bremer A, Farag M, Borcherds WM, Peran I, Martin EW, Pappu RV, Mittag T. Nat Chem. 2022 Feb;14(2):196-207. doi: 10.1038/s41557-021-00840-w. Epub 2021 Dec 20. PubMed 34931046.
Backbone
  Vector backbone: pDEST17
  Vector type: Bacterial Expression
Growth in bacteria
  Bacterial resistance: Ampicillin, 100 μg/mL
  Growth temperature: 37°C
  Growth strain: DH5alpha
  Copy number: Low Copy
Gene/Insert
  Gene/Insert name: A1-LCD-10G+10S
  Species: H. sapiens (human)
  Mutation: ten Gly residues replaced with Ser
  Entrez Gene: HNRNPA1 (a.k.a. ALS19, ALS20, HNRPA1, HNRPA1L3, IBMPFD3, MPD3, UP 1, hnRNP A1, hnRNP-A1)
  Tag / fusion protein: 6xHis (N terminal on insert)
  Cloning method: Gateway Cloning
Terms and licenses: Academic/Nonprofit Terms; Industry Terms: Not Available to Industry
How to cite: A1-LCD-10G+10S was a gift from Tanja Mittag (Addgene plasmid # 178682 ; http://n2t.net/addgene:178682 ; RRID:Addgene_178682)
