[The description below was written by a language model from this plasmid's Addgene catalogue record and pLannotate feature annotations shown in this document.]
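Description:
A1-LCD-10G+10S is a bacterial expression plasmid of about 5.1 kb, built in the Gateway destination vector pDEST17. It produces a variant of the low-complexity domain (LCD, residues 186–320) of human hnRNP A1 (HNRNPA1). The backbone is pBR322-derived. It carries a ColE1/pMB1-type origin together with the rop gene and the bom mobility region, which fits the low copy number recorded in the catalogue. Selection is by ampicillin, through β-lactamase expressed from its own promoter. The annotation also shows a tet promoter and fragments of the tetracycline efflux gene. These appear to be interrupted remnants of the parental backbone, not a working marker.

The expression cassette is driven by a T7 promoter with the phage T7 gene 10 ribosome binding site and ends at a T7 terminator, so expression needs a host that supplies T7 RNA polymerase. The open reading frame begins with an N-terminal histidine tag, recorded as 6xHis and picked up by the annotation software as a partial 8xHis match. It then continues through the attB1 site left by Gateway recombination and a TEV protease recognition site that would let the tag be removed after purification. The LCD coding sequence follows, and attB2 lies downstream of it. The automated annotation labels the insert as a fragment of the paralogue HNRNPA1L2, which most likely reflects sequence similarity; the catalogue identifies it as HNRNPA1. In this variant ten glycine residues are replaced by serine. The associated publication indicates that the construct belongs to a set of designed sequence variants for producing recombinant protein to test how composition affects the phase behaviour of disordered prion-like domains.
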