Features (pLannotate 1.2.2; 18 found; start..end, strand, type, name):
     40..87      -  terminator     T7 terminator: transcription terminator for bacteriophage T7 RNA polymerase
     95..144     -  CDS            SET1 (fragment): solubility-enhancement tag derived from T7 phage gene 10B
    154..178     +  protein_bind   attB2: mutant version of attB; recombination site for the Gateway® BP reaction BP Clonase™
    237..587     -  CDS            HNRNPA1L2 (fragment): RA1L2_HUMAN - Also known as HNRNPA1L. Experimental evidence at transcript level: Swiss-Prot protein existence level 2. Involved in the packaging of pre-mRNA into hnRNP particles, transport of poly(A) mRNA from the nucleus to the cytoplasm and may modulate splice site selection. From Homo sapiens (Human).
    592..608     -  CDS            TEV site (fragment): tobacco etch virus (TEV) protease recognition and cleavage site
    614..638     -  protein_bind   attB1: mutant version of attB; recombination site for the Gateway® BP reaction BP Clonase™
    647..667     -  CDS            8xHis (fragment): 8xHis affinity tag
    685..707     -  RBS            RBS: efficient ribosome binding site from bacteriophage T7 gene 10 (Olins and Rangwala, 1989)
    739..757     -  promoter       T7 promoter: promoter for bacteriophage T7 RNA polymerase
    779..1683    +  CDS            TcR (fragment): tetracycline efflux protein; tet; confers resistance to tetracycline
   1925..2305    -  CDS            YPB1_ECOLX: Protein predicted: Swiss-Prot protein existence level 4. From Escherichia coli.
   2322..2513    +  CDS            rop: Rop protein, which maintains plasmids at low copy number; rop
   2615..2754    +  misc_feature   bom: basis of mobility region from pBR322
   2940..3528    -  rep_origin     ori: high-copy-number ColE1/pMB1/pBR322/pUC origin of replication
   3699..4559    -  CDS            AmpR: β-lactamase; bla; confers resistance to ampicillin, carbenicillin, and related antibiotics
   4560..4664    -  promoter       AmpR promoter: bla
   4777..4805    +  promoter       tet promoter: E. coli promoter for tetracycline efflux protein gene
   4853..14      +  CDS            TcR (fragment) (across the origin): tetracycline efflux protein; tet; confers resistance to tetracycline
>Addgene plasmid #178682 | A1-LCD-10G+10S | addgene full sequence | sequence record 356414 | Addgene NGS Result
CCCGTCCTGTGGATATCCGGATATAGTTCCTCCTTTCAGCAAAAAACCCCTCAAGACCCGTTTAGAGGCC
CCAAGGGGTTATGCTAGTTATTGCTCAGCGGTGGCAGCAGCCAACTCAGCTTCCTTTCGGGCTTTGTTAG
CAGCCTCGAATCAACCACTTTGTACAAGAAAGCTGGGTCTTAAAAACGACGACCAGAACCATAGCTTGAG
CTGCTGCTGCTACCGCTATAACTACCCTGATTACGCGGTTTGGCAAAATACTGACCTGAACCACCTGAGC
TACCGCTGCTACGACCTCCAAAATTGCCGCTTTTCATCGGACCGAAATTGCTGCTCTGGTTGTTATAATT
GCCAAAATCATTATAGGAGCCGCTACCACCAAAGTTGCTACCATCATTACCAAAGCCATTATAGCTATCA
CCACTACCACCATAACCGCCACCACCACGGCTACCGCCAAAGCCACCACGACCGCTAAAATTACCTGAAC
GGCCAAAATTATCATTGCCACCAAAACCACCGCTACGACCACCACCAAAATTACCACTACCGCTACGGCT
ACGCTGGCTGCTGCTTGCGCTTGCCATGCTACCCTGAAAATACAGGTTCTCGAAGCCTGCTTTTTTGTAC
AAACTTGTTGATTCGAGGTGATGGTGATGGTGATGGTAGTACGACATATGTATATCTCCTTCTTAAAGTT
AAACAAAATTATTTCTAGAGGGAAACCGTTGTGGTCTCCCTATAGTGAGTCGTATTAATTTCGCGGGATC
GAGATCTCGATCCTCTACGCCGGACGCATCGTGGCCGGCATCACCGGCGCCACAGGTGCGGTTGCTGGCG
CCTATATCGCCGACATCACCGATGGGGAAGATCGGGCTCGCCACTTCGGGCTCATGAGCGCTTGTTTCGG
CGTGGGTATGGTGGCAGGCCCCGTGGCCGGGGGACTGTTGGGCGCCATCTCCTTGCATGCACCATTCCTT
GCGGCGGCGGTGCTCAACGGCCTCAACCTACTACTGGGCTGCTTCCTAATGCAGGAGTCGCATAAGGGAG
AGCGTCGATCGACCGATGCCCTTGAGAGCCTTCAACCCAGTCAGCTCCTTCCGGTGGGCGCGGGGCATGA
CTATCGTCGCCGCACTTATGACTGTCTTCTTTATCATGCAACTCGTAGGACAGGTGCCGGCAGCGCTCTG
GGTCATTTTCGGCGAGGACCGCTTTCGCTGGAGCGCGACGATGATCGGCCTGTCGCTTGCGGTATTCGGA
ATCTTGCACGCCCTCGCTCAAGCCTTCGTCACTGGTCCCGCCACCAAACGTTTCGGCGAGAAGCAGGCCA
TTATCGCCGGCATGGCGGCCGACGCGCTGGGCTACGTCTTGCTGGCGTTCGCGACGCGAGGCTGGATGGC
CTTCCCCATTATGATTCTTCTCGCTTCCGGCGGCATCGGGATGCCCGCGTTGCAGGCCATGCTGTCCAGG
CAGGTAGATGACGACCATCAGGGACAGCTTCAAGGATCGCTCGCGGCTCTTACCAGCCTAACTTCGATCA
TTGGACCGCTGATCGTCACGGCGATTTATGCCGCCTCGGCGAGCACATGGAACGGGTTGGCATGGATTGT
AGGCGCCGCCCTATACCTTGTCTGCCTCCCCGCGTTGCGTCGCGGTGCATGGAGCCGGGCCACCTCGACC
TGAATGGAAGCCGGCGGCACCTCGCTAACGGATTCACCACTCCAAGAATTGGAGCCAATCAATTCTTGCG
GAGAACTGTGAATGCGCAAACCAACCCTTGGCAGAACATATCCATCGCGTCCGCCATCTCCAGCAGCCGC
ACGCGGCGCATCTCGGGCAGCGTTGGGTCCTGGCCACGGGTGCGCATGATCGTGCTCCTGTCGTTGAGGA
CCCGGCTAGGCTGGCGGGGTTGCCTTACTGGTTAGCAGAATGAATCACCGATACGCGAGCGAACGTGAAG
CGACTGCTGCTGCAAAACGTCTGCGACCTGAGCAACAACATGAATGGTCTTCGGTTTCCGTGTTTCGTAA
AGTCTGGAAACGCGGAAGTCAGCGCCCTGCACCATTATGTTCCGGATCTGCATCGCAGGATGCTGCTGGC
TACCCTGTGGAACACCTACATCTGTATTAACGAAGCGCTGGCATTGACCCTGAGTGATTTTTCTCTGGTC
CCGCCGCATCCATACCGCCAGTTGTTTACCCTCACAACGTTCCAGTAACCGGGCATGTTCATCATCAGTA
ACCCGTATCGTGAGCATCCTCTCTCGTTTCATCGGTATCATTACCCCCATGAACAGAAATCCCCCTTACA
CGGAGGCATCAGTGACCAAACAGGAAAAAACCGCCCTTAACATGGCCCGCTTTATCAGAAGCCAGACATT
AACGCTTCTGGAGAAACTCAACGAGCTGGACGCGGATGAACAGGCAGACATCTGTGAATCGCTTCACGAC
CACGCTGATGAGCTTTACCGCAGCTGCCTCGCGCGTTTCGGTGATGACGGTGAAAACCTCTGACACATGC
AGCTCCCGGAGACGGTCACAGCTTGTCTGTAAGCGGATGCCGGGAGCAGACAAGCCCGTCAGGGCGCGTC
AGCGGGTGTTGGCGGGTGTCGGGGCGCAGCCATGACCCAGTCACGTAGCGATAGCGGAGTGTATACTGGC
TTAACTATGCGGCATCAGAGCAGATTGTACTGAGAGTGCACCATTGCGGTGTGAAATACCGCACAGATGC
GTAAGGAGAAAATACCGCATCAGGCGCTCTTCCGCTTCCTCGCTCACTGACTCGCTGCGCTCGGTCGTTC
GGCTGCGGCGAGCGGTATCAGCTCACTCAAAGGCGGTAATACGGTTATCCACAGAATCAGGGGATAACGC
AGGAAAGAACATGTGAGCAAAAGGCCAGCAAAAGGCCAGGAACCGTAAAAAGGCCGCGTTGCTGGCGTTT
TTCCATAGGCTCCGCCCCCCTGACGAGCATCACAAAAATCGACGCTCAAGTCAGAGGTGGCGAAACCCGA
CAGGACTATAAAGATACCAGGCGTTTCCCCCTGGAAGCTCCCTCGTGCGCTCTCCTGTTCCGACCCTGCC
GCTTACCGGATACCTGTCCGCCTTTCTCCCTTCGGGAAGCGTGGCGCTTTCTCATAGCTCACGCTGTAGG
TATCTCAGTTCGGTGTAGGTCGTTCGCTCCAAGCTGGGCTGTGTGCACGAACCCCCCGTTCAGCCCGACC
GCTGCGCCTTATCCGGTAACTATCGTCTTGAGTCCAACCCGGTAAGACACGACTTATCGCCACTGGCAGC
AGCCACTGGTAACAGGATTAGCAGAGCGAGGTATGTAGGCGGTGCTACAGAGTTCTTGAAGTGGTGGCCT
AACTACGGCTACACTAGAAGGACAGTATTTGGTATCTGCGCTCTGCTGAAGCCAGTTACCTTCGGAAAAA
GAGTTGGTAGCTCTTGATCCGGCAAACAAACCACCGCTGGTAGCGGTGGTTTTTTTGTTTGCAAGCAGCA
GATTACGCGCAGAAAAAAAGGATCTCAAGAAGATCCTTTGATCTTTTCTACGGGGTCTGACGCTCAGTGG
AACGAAAACTCACGTTAAGGGATTTTGGTCATGAGATTATCAAAAAGGATCTTCACCTAGATCCTTTTAA
ATTAAAAATGAAGTTTTAAATCAATCTAAAGTATATATGAGTAAACTTGGTCTGACAGTTACCAATGCTT
AATCAGTGAGGCACCTATCTCAGCGATCTGTCTATTTCGTTCATCCATAGTTGCCTGACTCCCCGTCGTG
TAGATAACTACGATACGGGAGGGCTTACCATCTGGCCCCAGTGCTGCAATGATACCGCGAGACCCACGCT
CACCGGCTCCAGATTTATCAGCAATAAACCAGCCAGCCGGAAGGGCCGAGCGCAGAAGTGGTCCTGCAAC
TTTATCCGCCTCCATCCAGTCTATTAATTGTTGCCGGGAAGCTAGAGTAAGTAGTTCGCCAGTTAATAGT
TTGCGCAACGTTGTTGCCATTGCTGCAGGCATCGTGGTGTCACGCTCGTCGTTTGGTATGGCTTCATTCA
GCTCCGGTTCCCAACGATCAAGGCGAGTTACATGATCCCCCATGTTGTGCAAAAAAGCGGTTAGCTCCTT
CGGTCCTCCGATCGTTGTCAGAAGTAAGTTGGCCGCAGTGTTATCACTCATGGTTATGGCAGCACTGCAT
AATTCTCTTACTGTCATGCCATCCGTAAGATGCTTTTCTGTGACTGGTGAGTACTCAACCAAGTCATTCT
GAGAATAGTGTATGCGGCGACCGAGTTGCTCTTGCCCGGCGTCAACACGGGATAATACCGCGCCACATAG
CAGAACTTTAAAAGTGCTCATCATTGGAAAACGTTCTTCGGGGCGAAAACTCTCAAGGATCTTACCGCTG
TTGAGATCCAGTTCGATGTAACCCACTCGTGCACCCAACTGATCTTCAGCATCTTTTACTTTCACCAGCG
TTTCTGGGTGAGCAAAAACAGGAAGGCAAAATGCCGCAAAAAAGGGAATAAGGGCGACACGGAAATGTTG
AATACTCATACTCTTCCTTTTTCAATATTATTGAAGCATTTATCAGGGTTATTGTCTCATGAGCGGATAC
ATATTTGAATGTATTTAGAAAAATAAACAAATAGGGGTTCCGCGCACATTTCCCCGAAAAGTGCCACCTG
ACGTCTAAGAAACCATTATTATCATGACATTAACCTATAAAAATAGGCGTATCACGAGGCCCTTTCGTCT
TCAAGAATTCTCATGTTTGACAGCTTATCATCGATAAGCTTTAATGCGGTAGTTTATCACAGTTAAATTG
CTAACGCAGTCAGGCACCGTGTATGAAATCTAACAATGCGCTCATCGTCATCCTCGGCACCGTCACCCTG
GATGCTGTAGGCATAGGCTTGGTTATGCCGGTACTGCCGGGCCTCTTGCGGGATATCGTCCATTCCGACA
GCATCGCCAGTCACTATGGCGTGCTGCTAGCGCTATATGCGTTGATGCAATTTCTATGCGCACCCGTTCT
CGGAGCACTGTCCGACCGCTTTGGCCGCCGCCCAGTCCTGCTCGCTTCGCTACTTGGAGCCACTATCGAC
TACGCGATCATGGCGACCACA
